Addgene plasmid #99631: 4xnr UAS ifgMosaic Donor vector (IG230)
Purpose: To clone the 3 ORFs for Gal4 dependent generation of ifgMosaics
Depositing lab: Rui Benedito. Depositing organization: Centro Nacional de Investigaciones Cardiovasculares (CNIC). Publication: Dual ifgMosaic: A Versatile Method for Multispectral and Combinatorial Mosaic Gene-Function Analysis. Pontes-Quero S, Heredia L, Casquero-Garcia V, Fernandez-Chacon M, Luo W, Hermoso A, Bansal M, Garcia-Gonzalez I, Sanchez-Munoz MS, Perea JR, Galiana-Simal A, Rodriguez-Arabaolaza I, Del Olmo-Cabrera S, Rocha SF, Criado-Rodriguez LM, Giovinazzo G, Benedito R. Cell. 2017 Aug 10;170(4):800-814.e18. doi: 10.1016/j.cell.2017.07.031. PubMed 28802047.
Backbone
  Vector backbone: pUC18
  Vector type: Cre/Lox
  Selectable markers: Neomycin (select with G418)
Growth in bacteria
  Bacterial resistance: Ampicillin, 100 μg/mL
  Growth temperature: 37°C
  Growth strain: DH5alpha
  Copy number: High Copy
Gene/Insert
  Gene/Insert name: N-PhiM
  Species: Synthetic
Terms and licenses: Academic/Nonprofit Terms; Industry Terms: Not Available to Industry
How to cite: 4xnr UAS ifgMosaic Donor vector (IG230) was a gift from Rui Benedito (Addgene plasmid # 99631 ; http://n2t.net/addgene:99631 ; RRID:Addgene_99631)
