[The description below was written by a language model from this plasmid's Addgene catalogue record and pLannotate feature annotations shown in this document.]
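Description:
4xnr UAS ifgMosaic Donor vector (IG230) is a 7,455 nt Cre/lox cloning vector built on pUC18. It serves as a starting scaffold into which three open reading frames are cloned to generate Gal4-dependent ifgMosaic (inducible, fluorescent, genetic mosaic) constructs. It is propagated in E. coli as a high-copy plasmid through the ColE1/pUC origin and selected with ampicillin (AmpR with its own promoter). Remnants of the pUC lac region (lacZα fragment, lac promoter and operator, CAP site) flank the insert.

The payload begins with Gal4-binding UAS elements, annotated only as short fragments; the "4xnr" in the name probably denotes four non-repetitive UAS copies, though the record does not spell this out. These sit upstream of a fragment matching a minimal TATA-box promoter, so expression should depend on Gal4. Next comes a tandem array of three mutually incompatible Cre target sites, loxN, lox2272 and loxP, followed by mammalian codon-optimised PhiYFP and an SV40 polyadenylation signal. The catalogued insert, N-PhiM, is a synthetic PhiYFP-based reporter, but its targeting tag is not defined in the record. In the finished design, matching lox sites placed between later ORFs would let Cre make mutually exclusive excisions, so individual cells express different reporter/gene cassettes.

Downstream lies a neomycin cassette flanked by minimal FRT sites. Its dual PGK and EM7 promoters drive NeoR/KanR with a bGH poly(A) signal, giving G418 selection in mammalian cells and allowing later removal by FLP. After this come two mouse Cdh5 coding fragments, which may be a genomic homology region left over from a related targeting design; the record does not explain their role.
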