Features (pLannotate 1.2.2; 30 found; start..end, strand, type, name):
    137..236     +  misc_feature   bom (fragment): basis of mobility region from pBR322
    242..391     -  CDS            lacZα (fragment): LacZα fragment of β-galactosidase; lacZ fragment
    416..434     +  protein_bind   UAS (fragment): upstream activating sequence mediating Gal4-dependent induction Gal4
    472..489     +  protein_bind   5X UAS (fragment): five tandem copies of the "ScaI site" 17-mer CGGAGTACTGTCCTCCG, an upstream activating sequence (UAS) that efficiently binds yeast Gal4 (Webster et al., 1988; Pfeiffer et al., 2010) GAL4
    509..526     +  promoter       minP (fragment): minimal TATA-box promoter with low basal activity
    606..639     +  protein_bind   loxN: Cre-mediated recombination occurs in the 8-bp core sequence (GTATACCT). loxN sites are compatible with each other, but incompatible with loxP or lox2272 sites. Cre recombinase
    647..680     +  protein_bind   lox2272: Cre-mediated recombination occurs in the 8-bp core sequence (GGATACTT). lox2272 sites are compatible with each other, but incompatible with loxP or loxN sites (Lee and Saito, 1988). Cre recombinase
    689..722     +  protein_bind   loxP: Cre-mediated recombination occurs in the 8-bp core sequence (GCATACAT). Cre recombinase
    742..763     +  CDS            mUkG1 (fragment): monomeric variant of Umikinoko-Green fluorescent protein
    802..1506    +  CDS            PhiYFP: Phialidium yellow fluorescent proteim mammalian codon-optimized
   1527..1571    +  terminator     lambda t0 terminator (fragment): transcription terminator from phage lambda
   1583..1666    +  CDS            large T antigen (fragment): large T antigen from SV40 (simian virus 40)
   1689..1810    +  polyA_signal   SV40 poly(A) signal: SV40 polyadenylation signal
   1874..1907    +  protein_bind   FRT (minimal): supports FLP-mediated excision but not integration (Turan and Bode, 2011) FLP recombinase from the Saccharomyces cerevisiae 2μ plasmid
   1971..2470    +  promoter       PGK promoter: mouse phosphoglycerate kinase 1 promoter
   2482..2529    +  promoter       EM7 promoter: synthetic bacterial promoter&nbsp
   2548..3351    +  CDS            NeoR/KanR: aminoglycoside phosphotransferase from Tn5; aph(3')-II (or nptII); confers resistance to neomycin, kanamycin, and G418 (Geneticin®)
   3389..3613    +  polyA_signal   bGH poly(A) signal: bovine growth hormone polyadenylation signal
   3617..3638    +  promoter       SV40 promoter (fragment): SV40 enhancer and early promoter
   3671..3704    +  protein_bind   FRT (minimal): supports FLP-mediated excision but not integration (Turan and Bode, 2011) FLP recombinase from the Saccharomyces cerevisiae 2μ plasmid
   3712..3966    +  CDS            Cdh5 (fragment): CADH5_MOUSE - Experimental evidence at protein level: Swiss-Prot protein existence level 1. Cadherins are calcium-dependent cell adhesion proteins (By similarity). They preferentially interact with themselves in a homophilic manner in connecting cells; cadherins may thus contribute to the sorting of heterogeneous cell types (By similarity). This cadherin may play an important role in endothelial cell biology through control of the cohesion and organization of the intercellular junctions (PubMed:9220534, PubMed:20332120). It associates with alpha-catenin forming a link to the cytoskeleton (By s
   4729..4881    +  CDS            Cdh5 (fragment): CADH5_MOUSE - Experimental evidence at protein level: Swiss-Prot protein existence level 1. Cadherins are calcium-dependent cell adhesion proteins (By similarity). They preferentially interact with themselves in a homophilic manner in connecting cells; cadherins may thus contribute to the sorting of heterogeneous cell types (By similarity). This cadherin may play an important role in endothelial cell biology through control of the cohesion and organization of the intercellular junctions (PubMed:9220534, PubMed:20332120). It associates with alpha-catenin forming a link to the cytoskeleton (By s
   5258..5274    -  protein_bind   lac operator: The lac repressor binds to the lac operator to inhibit transcription in E. coli. This inhibition can be relieved by adding lactose or isopropyl-β-D-thiogalactopyranoside (IPTG). lac repressor encoded by lacI
   5282..5312    -  promoter       lac promoter: promoter for the E. coli lac operon
   5327..5348    -  protein_bind   CAP binding site: CAP binding activates transcription in the presence of cAMP. E. coli catabolite activator protein
   5361..5453    -  CDS            lacI (fragment): lac repressor; lacI; The lac repressor binds to the lac operator to inhibit transcription in E. coli. This inhibition can be relieved by adding lactose or isopropyl-β-D-thiogalactopyranoside (IPTG).
   5636..6224    -  rep_origin     ori: high-copy-number ColE1/pMB1/pBR322/pUC origin of replication
   6395..7255    -  CDS            AmpR: β-lactamase; bla; confers resistance to ampicillin, carbenicillin, and related antibiotics
   7256..7360    -  promoter       AmpR promoter: bla
   7455..35      +  CDS            rop (fragment) (across the origin): Rop protein, which maintains plasmids at low copy number; rop
>Addgene plasmid #99631 | 4xnr UAS ifgMosaic Donor vector (IG230) | addgene full sequence | sequence record 192387 | Addgene NGS Result
TCGCGCGTTTCGGTGATGACGGTGAAAACCTCTGACACATGCAGCTCCCGGAGACGGTCACAGCTTGTCT
GTAAGCGGATGCCGGGAGCAGACAAGCCCGTCAGGGCGCGTCAGCGGGTGTTGGCGGGTGTCGGGGCTGG
CTTAACTATGCGGCATCAGAGCAGATTGTACTGAGAGTGCACCATATGCGGTGTGAAATACCGCACAGAT
GCGTAAGGAGAAAATACCGCATCAGGCGCCATTCGCCATTCAGGCTGCGCAACTGTTGGGAAGGGCGATC
GGTGCGGGCCTCTTCGCTATTACGCCAGCTGGCGAAAGGGGGATGTGCTGCAAGGCGATTAAGTTGGGTA
ACGCCAGGGTTTTCCCAGTCACGACGTTGTAAAACGCCGGCGGTGGCTTCTAATCCGTGAGTCCTAGCGG
GTGACAGCCCTCCGTCTTCACAGGCGGAGGAGAGTCTTCCGTAGGGTTCCTCGGAGTACTGTCCTCCGAC
GCGTGCAAGGGTCGACTCTAGAGGGTATATAATGGATCCCATCGCGTCTCAGCCTCACTTTGAGCTCCTC
CACACGAATTCGCCACTTTGTAAGCTTGGCAAAGAATTCCTCGAGATAACTTCGTATAGTATACCTTATA
CGAAGTTATCGAGCTCATAACTTCGTATAGGATACTTTATACGAAGTTATAACTCGAGATAACTTCGTAT
AGCATACATTATACGAAGTTATACCGGCAGATCTCGCCACCATGGTGAGTGTGATTACAGAGGCTAGCTT
CACCATGGCTCCTAAGAAGAAGAGGAAGGTGATGAGCAGCGGCGCCCTGCTGTTCCACGGCAAGATCCCC
TACGTGGTGGAGATGGAGGGCAATGTGGATGGCCACACCTTCAGCATCCGCGGCAAGGGCTACGGCGATG
CCAGCGTGGGCAAGGTGGATGCCCAGTTCATCTGCACCACAGGCGATGTGCCCGTGCCCTGGAGCACCCT
GGTGACCACCCTGACCGCAGGCGCCCAGTGCTTCGCCAAGTACGGCCCCGAGCTGAAGGATTTCTACAAG
AGCTGCATGCCCGATGGCTACGTGCAGGAGCGCACCATCACCTTCGAGGGTGATGGCAATTTCAAGACCC
GCGCCGAGGTGACCTTCGAGAATGGCAGCGTGTACAATCGCGTGAAGCTGAATGGCCAGGGCTTCAAGAA
GGATGGCCACGTGCTGGGCAAGAATCTGGAGTTCAATTTCACCCCCCACTGCCTGTACATCTGGGGCGAT
CAGGCCAATCACGGCCTGAAGAGCGCCTTCAAGATCTGCCACGAGATCACCGGCAGCAAGGGCGATTTCA
TCGTGGCCGATCACACCCAGATGAATACCCCCATCGGCGGCGGCCCCGTGCACGTGCCCGAGTACCACCA
CATGAGCTACCACGTGAAGCTGAGCAAGGATGTGACCGATCACCGCGATAATATGAGCCTGAAGGAGACC
GTGCGCGCCGTGGATTGCCGCAAGACCTACCTGTGACGCTTAATTAGCTGAGCTTGGACTCCTGTTGATA
GATCCAGTAATGACCTCAGAACTCCATCTGGCCGCGACTCTAGATCATAATCAGCCATACCACATTTGTA
GAGGTTTTACTTGCTTTAAAAAACCTCCCACACCTCCCCCTGAACCTGAAACATAAAATGAATGCAATTG
TTGTTGTTAACTTGTTTATTGCAGCTTATAATGGTTACAAATAAAGCAATAGCATCACAAATTTCACAAA
TAAAGCATTTTTTTCACTGCATTCTAGTTGTGGTTTGTCCAAACTCATCAATGTATCTTAAGGCGAAGCT
TCAGCCCTATCATTCGGCGCGCCGCGGCCGCAGCATAGGGATCCCCGAATTCCGAAGTTCCTATTCTCTA
GAAAGTATAGGAACTTCAGGTCTGAAGAGGAGTTTACGTCCAGCCAAGCTAGCTTGGCTGCAGGTCGTCG
AAATTCTACCGGGTAGGGGAGGCGCTTTTCCCAAGGCAGTCTGGAGCATGCGCTTTAGCAGCCCCGCTGG
GCACTTGGCGCTACACAAGTGGCCTCTGGCCTCGCACACATTCCACATCCACCGGTAGGCGCCAACCGGC
TCCGTTCTTTGGTGGCCCCTTCGCGCCACCTTCTACTCCTCCCCTAGTCAGGAAGTTCCCCCCCGCCCCG
CAGCTCGCGTCGTGCAGGACGTGACAAATGGAAGTAGCACGTCTCACTAGTCTCGTGCAGATGGACAGCA
CCGCTGAGCAATGGAAGCGGGTAGGCCTTTGGGGCAGCGGCCAATAGCAGCTTTGCTCCTTCGCTTTCTG
GGCTCAGAGGCTGGGAAGGGGTGGGTCCGGGGGCGGGCTCAGGGGCGGGCTCAGGGGCGGGGCGGGCGCC
CGAAGGTCCTCCGGAGGCCCGGCATTCTGCACGCTTCAAAAGCGCACGTCTGCCGCGCTGTTCTCCTCTT
CCTCATCTCCGGGCCTTTCGACCTGCAGCCTGTTGACAATTAATCATCGGCATAGTATATCGGCATAGTA
TAATACGACAAGGTGAGGAACTAAACCATGGGATCGGCCATTGAACAAGATGGATTGCACGCAGGTTCTC
CGGCCGCTTGGGTGGAGAGGCTATTCGGCTATGACTGGGCACAACAGACAATCGGCTGCTCTGATGCCGC
CGTGTTCCGGCTGTCAGCGCAGGGGCGCCCGGTTCTTTTTGTCAAGACCGACCTGTCCGGTGCCCTGAAT
GAACTGCAGGACGAGGCAGCGCGGCTATCGTGGCTGGCCACGACGGGCGTTCCTTGCGCAGCTGTGCTCG
ACGTTGTCACTGAAGCGGGAAGGGACTGGCTGCTATTGGGCGAAGTGCCGGGGCAGGATCTCCTGTCATC
TCACCTTGCTCCTGCCGAGAAAGTATCCATCATGGCTGATGCAATGCGGCGGCTGCATACGCTTGATCCG
GCTACCTGCCCATTCGACCACCAAGCGAAACATCGCATCGAGCGAGCACGTACTCGGATGGAAGCCGGTC
TTGTCGATCAGGATGATCTGGACGAAGAGCATCAGGGGCTCGCGCCAGCCGAACTGTTCGCCAGGCTCAA
GGCGCGCATGCCCGACGGCGATGATCTCGTCGTGACCCATGGCGATGCCTGCTTGCCGAATATCATGGTG
GAAAATGGCCGCTTTTCTGGATTCATCGACTGTGGCCGGCTGGGTGTGGCGGACCGCTATCAGGACATAG
CGTTGGCTACCCGTGATATTGCTGAAGAGCTTGGCGGCGAATGGGCTGACCGCTTCCTCGTGCTTTACGG
TATCGCCGCTCCCGATTCGCAGCGCATCGCCTTCTATCGCCTTCTTGACGAGTTCTTCTGAGGGGATCAA
TTCTCTAGAGCTCGCTGATCAGCCTCGACTGTGCCTTCTAGTTGCCAGCCATCTGTTGTTTGCCCCTCCC
CCGTGCCTTCCTTGACCCTGGAAGGTGCCACTCCCACTGTCCTTTCCTAATAAAATGAGGAAATTGCATC
GCATTGTCTGAGTAGGTGTCATTCTATTCTGGGGGGTGGGGTGGGGCAGGACAGCAAGGGGGAGGATTGG
GAAGACAATAGCAGGCATGCTGGGGATGCGGTGGGCTCTATGGCTTCTGAGGCGGAAAGAACCAGCTGGG
GCTCGACTAGAGCTTGCGGAACCCTTCGTTGAAGTTCCTATTCTCTAGAAAGTATAGGAACTTCAGTCGA
CGTGCTCCAAGGAGAGTTTGCTGGCAAGATCTTCGGGGTCGATGCTAACACAGGGAATGTGCTTGCCTAT
GAGAGGCTAGACCGGGAGAAAGTCTCTGAGTACTTCCTTACTGCCCTCATTGTGGACAAGAACACCAACA
AAAACCTGGAACAACCTTCCAGCTTCACTGTCAAGGTGCATGATATAAATGACAATTGGCCTGTGTTTTC
GCACCAGGTATTCAACGCATCTGTGCCAGAGATGTCAGCTATAGGTATGCACCTAGTCTTCCCTCTCTCC
TCCCTTCCTCAACACCAGCCTGAAGACACCTCTCACATCAGCCACCTCAATGCTTAGGGTCAGGCTCCAG
TAAGCTCAAGGAAGTAGTTGTAATGCTATCTTGTGCCTTTACATGATTTCAAAATGTGTCCCTAAAGGCT
AAACTCTGACCTAGCCCCAAAATAAACCCTGACCCTAATCATAGATGGGTTTTAATCTTCACAATGTGCT
GAACACTGACTCTCATTATAGCCTGGGCCTTGATCCTGACCGCAGAGTGTGCTGTCACCCTAGATATGGG
CTTAGGAGGTACTAGCCTGTCTTCATCCTGCTTACAGAAGGTCCAGGCAAAGAGTGTGTCTCTCTCTACT
CTTCTGTCTGGGATCTGTGCTCAAGGCCATGGAGCCAGACCTTCTTGAGGAAACCCAGAACTCCAAAGGA
TGAGAAATGGAATCTCAACCCCTCTGGGAACTTTGCAACACCCTTCCTAGTCCCGCATTCATACTTTCAG
AAAATGAAAATCTACCCAGACGTCACCTATGTTTCTCTCTCAAACCCAACCCCTTCCCTTCTTCATTTCT
CCCACAAACACACACACCACCTGTTCTCTCTGCCTGCTTCATGACTGCTCCGGCTGGCACTTTGTCCTCA
TGATGGCCCCTCTAGCACAAGGCAGCCTTCATTCCCTCATCTTGGGCAGTAGGAACAGCAGAACCCCCAT
CTACTCCCACCAGGAAATGGGGTGAGGGCCAGTCATGAGCGGACATACCAGAATTCTCTCTCTCCACAGG
GACCTCTGTCATCCGTGTGACAGCAGTGGATGCAGATGACCCCACTGTGGCCGGCCACGCCACTGTCTTG
TACCAAATCGTGAAAGGAAATGAGTATTTCAGCATTGATAATTCTGGTCTGTATGACTAAGCCTTTTGGG
CGGGTACCCATTTGGAGGGATGGAGGAGGGACGTGAATATTGCAGGTACCAGTGTATAGAGAACATTAAC
CTGATAGGTGTCACCAGCCACTGATCCAGAGAAGGAATGCATAATACACATAAAGACATGTTGGAGTGGG
TTAGGGGAGAAGGAAGCAGACAAGCGCCCAAAGCAGGACCTCAAGTCCAGAAAGAAGATCGGGGCCTTTT
CACCCAAGCATAGACCAGGACTCAACAGAACATGCTGGTTGGAAAGTCTTTTGTACACATTCAGAGACAT
CTGATTTGAACCCAGAACTACTGCTCAGCCCTTAATTAAGAATTCGTAATCATGTCATAGCTGTTTCCTG
TGTGAAATTGTTATCCGCTCACAATTCCACACAACATACGAGCCGGAAGCATAAAGTGTAAAGCCTGGGG
TGCCTAATGAGTGAGCTAACTCACATTAATTGCGTTGCGCTCACTGCCCGCTTTCCAGTCGGGAAACCTG
TCGTGCCAGCTGCATTAATGAATCGACCAACGCGCGGGGAGAGGCGGTTTGCGTATTGGGCGCTCTTCCG
CTTCCTCGCTCACTGACTCGCTGCGCTCGGTCGTTCGGCTGCGGCGAGCGGTATCAGCTCACTCAAAGGC
GGTAATACGGTTATCCACAGAATCAGGGGATAACGCAGGAAAGAACATGTGAGCAAAAGGCCAGCAAAAG
GCCAGGAACCGTAAAAAGGCCGCGTTGCTGGCGTTTTTCCATAGGCTCCGCCCCCCTGACGAGCATCACA
AAAATCGACGCTCAAGTCAGAGGTGGCGAAACCCGACAGGACTATAAAGATACCAGGCGTTTCCCCCTGG
AAGCTCCCTCGTGCGCTCTCCTGTTCCGACCCTGCCGCTTACCGGATACCTGTCCGCCTTTCTCCCTTCG
GGAAGCGTGGCGCTTTCTCATAGCTCACGCTGTAGGTATCTCAGTTCGGTGTAGGTCGTTCGCTCCAAGC
TGGGCTGTGTGCACGAACCCCCCGTTCAGCCCGACCGCTGCGCCTTATCCGGTAACTATCGTCTTGAGTC
CAACCCGGTAAGACACGACTTATCGCCACTGGCAGCAGCCACTGGTAACAGGATTAGCAGAGCGAGGTAT
GTAGGCGGTGCTACAGAGTTCTTGAAGTGGTGGCCTAACTACGGCTACACTAGAAGAACAGTATTTGGTA
TCTGCGCTCTGCTGAAGCCAGTTACCTTCGGAAAAAGAGTTGGTAGCTCTTGATCCGGCAAACAAACCAC
CGCTGGTAGCGGTGGTTTTTTTGTTTGCAAGCAGCAGATTACGCGCAGAAAAAAAGGATCTCAAGAAGAT
CCTTTGATCTTTTCTACGGGGTCTGACGCTCAGTGGAACGAAAACTCACGTTAAGGGATTTTGGTCATGA
GATTATCAAAAAGGATCTTCACCTAGATCCTTTTAAATTAAAAATGAAGTTTTAAATCAATCTAAAGTAT
ATATGAGTAAACTTGGTCTGACAGTTACCAATGCTTAATCAGTGAGGCACCTATCTCAGCGATCTGTCTA
TTTCGTTCATCCATAGTTGCCTGACTCCCCGTCGTGTAGATAACTACGATACGGGAGGGCTTACCATCTG
GCCCCAGTGCTGCAATGATACCGCGAGACCCACGCTCACCGGCTCCAGATTTATCAGCAATAAACCAGCC
AGCCGGAAGGGCCGAGCGCAGAAGTGGTCCTGCAACTTTATCCGCCTCCATCCAGTCTATTAATTGTTGC
CGGGAAGCTAGAGTAAGTAGTTCGCCAGTTAATAGTTTGCGCAACGTTGTTGCCATTGCTACAGGCATCG
TGGTGTCACGCTCGTCGTTTGGTATGGCTTCATTCAGCTCCGGTTCCCAACGATCAAGGCGAGTTACATG
ATCCCCCATGTTGTGCAAAAAAGCGGTTAGCTCCTTCGGTCCTCCGATCGTTGTCAGAAGTAAGTTGGCC
GCAGTGTTATCACTCATGGTTATGGCAGCACTGCATAATTCTCTTACTGTCATGCCATCCGTAAGATGCT
TTTCTGTGACTGGTGAGTACTCAACCAAGTCATTCTGAGAATAGTGTATGCGGCGACCGAGTTGCTCTTG
CCCGGCGTCAATACGGGATAATACCGCGCCACATAGCAGAACTTTAAAAGTGCTCATCATTGGAAAACGT
TCTTCGGGGCGAAAACTCTCAAGGATCTTACCGCTGTTGAGATCCAGTTCGATGTAACCCACTCGTGCAC
CCAACTGATCTTCAGCATCTTTTACTTTCACCAGCGTTTCTGGGTGAGCAAAAACAGGAAGGCAAAATGC
CGCAAAAAAGGGAATAAGGGCGACACGGAAATGTTGAATACTCATACTCTTCCTTTTTCAATATTATTGA
AGCATTTATCAGGGTTATTGTCTCATGAGCGGATACATATTTGAATGTATTTAGAAAAATAAACAAATAG
GGGTTCCGCGCACATTTCCCCGAAAAGTGCCACCTGACGTCTAAGAAACCATTATTATCATGACATTAAC
CTATAAAAATAGGCGTATCACGAGGCCCTTTCGTC
